>Addgene plasmid #55362 | mCerulean-Cx32-7 | depositor partial sequence | sequence record 85766 | insert sequence
GACGTCAGATCCGCTAGCGCTACCGGACTCAGATCTCGAGCTCAAGCTTCGAATTCCCTCTGGGAAAGGG
CAGCAGCAGCCAGGTGTGGCAGTGACAGGGAGGTGTGAATGAGGCAGGATGAACTGGACAGGTTTGTACA
CCTTGCTCAGTGGCGTGAACCGGCATTCTACTGCCATTGGCCGAGTATGGCTCTCGGTCATCTTCATCTT
CAGAATCATGGTGCTGGTGGTGGCTGCAGAGAGTGTGTGGGGTGATGAGAAATCTTCCTTCATCTGCAAC
ACACTCCAGCCTGGCTGCAACAGCGTTTGCTATGACCAATTCTTCCCCATCTCCCATGTGCGGCTGTGGT
CCCTGCAGCTCATCCTAGTTTCCACCCCAGCTCTCCTCGTGGCCATGCACGTGGCTCACCAGCAACACAT
AGAGAAGAAAATGCTACGGCTTGAGGGCCATGGGGACCCCCTACACCTGGAGGAGGTGAAGAGGCACAAG
GTCCACATCTCAGGGACACTGTGGTGGACCTATGTCATCAGCGTGGTGTTCCGGCTGTTGTTTGAGGCCG
TCTTCATGTATGTCTTTTATCTGCTCTACCCTGGCTATGCCATGGTGCGGCTGGTCAAGTGCGACGTCTA
CCCCTGCCCCAACACAGTGGACTGCTTCGTGTCCCGCCCCACCGAGAAAACCGTCTTCACCGTCTTCATG
CTAGCTGCCTCTGGCATCTGCATCATCCTCAATGTGGCCGAGGTGGTGTACCTCATCATCCGGGCCTGTG
CCCGCCGAGCCCAGCGCCGCTCCAATCCACCTTCCCGCAAGGGCTCGGGCTTCGGCCACCGCCTCTCACC
TGAATACAAGCAGAATGAGATCAACAAGCTGCTGAGTGAGCAGGATGGCTCCCTGAAAGACATACTGCGC
CGCAGCCCTGGCACCGGGGCTGGGCTGGCTGAAAAGAGCGACCGCTGCTCGGCCTGCGCGGATCCACCGG
TCGCCACCATGGTGAGCAAGGGCGAGGAGCTGTTCACCGGGGTGGTGCCCATCCTGGTCGAGCTGGACGG
CGACGTAAACGGCCACAAGTTCAGCGTGTCCGGCGAGGGCGAGGGCGATGCCACCTACGGCAAGCTGACC
CTGAAGTTCATCTGCACCACCGGCAAGCTGCCCGTGCCCTGGCCCACCCTCGTGACCACCCTGACCTGGG
GCGTGCAGTGCTTCGCCCGCTACCCCGACCACATGAAGCAGCACGACTTCTTCAAGTCCGCCATGCCCGA
AGGCTACGTCCAGGAGCGCACCATCTTCTTCAAGGACGACGGCAACTACAAGACCCGCGCCGAGGTGAAG
TTCGAGGGCGACACCCTGGTGAACCGCATCGAGCTGAAGGGCATCGACTTCAAGGAGGACGGCAACATCC
TGGGGCACAAGCTGGAGTACAACGCCATCAGCGACAACGTCTATATCACCGCCGACAAGCAGAAGAACGG
CATCAAGGCCAACTTCAAGATCCGCCACAACATCGAGGACGGCAGCGTGCAGCTCGCCGACCACTACCAG
CAGAACACCCCCATCGGCGACGGCCCCGTGCTGCTGCCCGACAACCACTACCTGAGCACCCAGTCCAAGC
TGAGCAAAGACCCCAACGAGAAGCGCGATCACATGGTCCTGCTGGAGTTCGTGACCGCCGCCGGGATCAC
TCTCGGCATGGACGAGCTGTACAAGTAAAGCGGCCGCGACTCTAGATCATAATCAGCCATACCACATTGA
GAG
