[The description below was written by a language model from this plasmid's Addgene catalogue record.]
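Description:
mCerulean-Cx32-7 is a mammalian expression plasmid that produces human connexin 32 (the gap junction beta-1 protein, encoded by GJB1) fused to the cyan fluorescent protein mCerulean. It is built on an mCerulean fusion backbone of about 4.75 kb without the insert. The fusion is transcribed from the CMV promoter, a strong constitutive promoter in most mammalian cell lines. The fluorescent protein is recorded as a C-terminal tag supplied by the backbone, so connexin 32 sits upstream and mCerulean follows it. The "7" in the name probably refers to the length of the linker between the two, but the record does not state this. The listed 3′ sequencing primer indicates an SV40 polyadenylation signal downstream of the fusion. No feature table accompanies the entry, so the origin of replication and other backbone elements are not specified beyond the plasmid being high copy in bacteria.

The plasmid is propagated in E. coli under kanamycin selection. It also carries a neomycin resistance marker, so transfected mammalian cells can be selected with G418 to obtain stable lines. The cloning method is recorded as unknown.

The construct is intended as a fluorescent localization marker for gap junctions. Connexin 32 assembles into hemichannels that dock between neighbouring cells, so the tagged protein should label gap junction plaques at cell–cell contacts and allow them to be imaged in live or fixed cells. The recorded spectral values are excitation at 433 nm and emission at 475 nm. This places the reporter in the cyan channel, where it can be combined with yellow or red fluorescent markers in multicolour imaging.
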