Addgene plasmid #55362: mCerulean-Cx32-7
Purpose: Localization: Gap Junctions, Excitation: 433, Emission: 475
Depositing lab: Michael Davidson. Depositing organization: Florida State University, Tallahassee.
Backbone
  Vector backbone: mCerulean
  Backbone size w/o insert (bp): 4750
  Vector type: Mammalian Expression
  Selectable markers: Neomycin (select with G418)
Growth in bacteria
  Bacterial resistance: Kanamycin, 50 μg/mL
  Growth temperature: 37°C
  Growth strain: DH5alpha
  Copy number: High Copy
Gene/Insert
  Gene/Insert name: Cx32 (alt names: Human Beta-1 Connexin 32; NM_001097642.2)
  Species: H. sapiens (human)
  Entrez Gene: GJB1 (a.k.a. CMTX, CMTX1, CX32)
  Promoter: CMV
  Tag / fusion protein: mCerulean (C terminal on backbone)
  Cloning method: Unknown
  Sequencing primers: 5′ CMV-F; 3′ SV40pA-R
Terms and licenses: Academic/Nonprofit Terms; Industry Terms: Not Available to Industry
Depositor comments: H. sapiens (human) Beta-1 Connexin 32. Excitation = 433; Emission = 475
How to cite: mCerulean-Cx32-7 was a gift from Michael Davidson (Addgene plasmid # 55362 ; http://n2t.net/addgene:55362 ; RRID:Addgene_55362)
